>Addgene plasmid #214911 | CILK1-R272Q | addgene full sequence | sequence record 426035 | Addgene NGS Result
AACAAAATATTAACGCTTACAATTTCCATTCGCCATTCAGGCTGCGCAACTGTTGGGAAGGGCGATCGGT
GCGGGCCTCTTCGCTATTACGCCAGCTGGCGAAAGGGGGATGTGCTGCAAGGCGATTAAGTTGGGTAACG
CCAGGGTTTTCCCAGTCACGACGTTGTAAAACGACGGCCAGTGCCAAGCTGATCTATACATTGAATCAAT
ATTGGCAATTAGCCATATTAGTCATTGGTTATATAGCATAAATCAATATTGGCTATTGGCCATTGCATAC
GTTGTATCTATATCATAATATGTACATTTATATTGGCTCATGTCCAATATGACCGCCATGTTGACATTGA
TTATTGACTAGTTATTAATAGTAATCAATTACGGGGTCATTAGTTCATAGCCCATATATGGAGTTCCGCG
TTACATAACTTACGGTAAATGGCCCGCCTGGCTGACCGCCCAACGACCCCCGCCCATTGACGTCAATAAT
GACGTATGTTCCCATAGTAACGCCAATAGGGACTTTCCATTGACGTCAATGGGTGGAGTATTTACGGTAA
ACTGCCCACTTGGCAGTACATCAAGTGTATCATATGCCAAGTCCGCCCCCTATTGACGTCAATGACGGTA
AATGGCCCGCCTGGCATTATGCCCAGTACATGACCTTACGGGACTTTCCTACTTGGCAGTACATCTACGT
ATTAGTCATCGCTATTACCATGGTGATGCGGTTTTGGCAGTACACCAATGGGCGTGGATAGCGGTTTGAC
TCACGGGGATTTCCAAGTCTCCACCCCATTGACGTCAATGGGAGTTTGTTTTGGCACCAAAATCAACGGG
ACTTTCCAAAATGTCGTAATAACCCCGCCCCGTTGACGCAAATGGGCGGTAGGCGTGTACGGTGGGAGGT
CTATATAAGCAGAGCTCGTTTAGTGAACCGTCAGAATTTTGTAATACGACTCACTATAGGGCGGCCGGGA
ATTCGTCGACTGGATCCGGTACCGAGGAGATCTGCCGCCGCGATCGCCATGAATAGATACACAACAATCA
GGCAGCTCGGGGATGGAACCTACGGTTCCGTCCTGCTGGGAAGAAGCATTGAGTCTGGGGAGCTGATCGC
TATTAAAAAAATGAAAAGAAAATTTTATTCCTGGGAGGAATGCATGAACCTTCGGGAGGTTAAGTCTTTA
AAGAAGCTCAACCATGCCAATGTAGTCAAATTAAAAGAAGTTATCAGGGAAAATGATCATCTTTATTTTA
TCTTCGAGTACATGAAGGAAAATCTTTACCAGCTCATTAAAGAGAGAAATAAGTTGTTTCCTGAGTCTGC
TATAAGGAATATCATGTATCAGATATTACAAGGACTCGCATTTATTCACAAACACGGCTTCTTTCATCGA
GACTTAAAGCCTGAGAACCTCCTCTGCATGGGACCAGAACTTGTGAAAATTGCAGACTTTGGTTTGGCCC
GAGAAATACGATCAAAACCTCCATATACAGATTATGTATCTACCAGATGGTACAGGGCTCCAGAAGTACT
CCTGAGGTCTACCAACTACAGCTCCCCCATTGACGTCTGGGCGGTGGGCTGCATCATGGCAGAAGTTTAC
ACCCTCAGGCCACTCTTCCCTGGAGCCAGTGAAATTGACACAATATTCAAAATTTGCCAAGTGCTGGGGA
CACCAAAAAAGACTGACTGGCCTGAAGGCTATCAACTTTCAAGTGCAATGAACTTCCGTTGGCCACAGTG
TGTACCCAATAACTTAAAGACCTTGATTCCCAATGCTAGCAGTGAAGCAGTCCAGCTCCTGAGAGACATG
CTTCAGTGGGATCCCAAGAAACAACCAACAGCTAGTCAGGCACTTCGATATCCTTACTTCCAAGTTGGAC
ACCCACTAGGCAGCACCACACAAAACCTTCAGGATTCAGAAAAACCACAGAAAGGCATCCTGGAAAAGGC
AGGCCCACCTCCTTATATTAAGCCAGTCCCACCTGCCCAGCCACCAGCCAAGCCACACACACGAATTTCT
TCACGACAGCATCAAGCCAGCCAGCCCCCTCTGCATCTCACGTACCCCTACAAAGCAGAGGTCTCCAGGA
CAGATCACCCAAGCCATCTCCAGGAGGACAAGCCAAGCCCGTTGCTTTTCCCATCCCTCCACAACAAGCA
TCCACAGTCGAAAATCACAGCTGGCCTGGAGCACAAAAATGGTGAGATAAAGCCAAAGAGTAGGAGAAGG
TGGGGTCTTATTTCCAGGTCAACAAAGGATTCAGATGATTGGGCTGACTTGGATGACTTGGATTTCAGTC
CATCCCTCAGCAGGATTGACCTGAAAAACAAGAAAAGACAGAGTGATGACACTCTCTGCAGGTTTGAGAG
TGTTTTGGACCTGAAGCCCTCTGAGCCTGTGGGCACAGGAAACAGTGCCCCCACCCAGACGTCATATCAG
CGGCGAGACACGCCCACCCTGAGATCTGCAGCCAAGCAGCACTATTTGAAGCACTCTCGATACTTGCCTG
GGATCAGTATAAGAAATGGCATACTCTCGAATCCAGGCAAGGAATTTATTCCACCTAATCCATGGTCTAG
TTCTGGCTTGTCTGGAAAATCTTCAGGGACAATGTCAGTAATCAGCAAAGTAAATTCAGTTGGTTCCAGC
TCTACAAGTTCTAGTGGACTGACTGGAAACTATGTCCCTTCCTTTCTGAAAAAAGAAATCGGTTCTGCTA
TGCAGAGGGTACACCTAGCACCTATTCCAGACCCTTCCCCTGGTTATTCCTCCCTGAAGGCCATGAGACC
TCATCCTGGGCGACCATTCTTCCACACCCAGCCTAGAAGCACTCCTGGGTTGATACCACGGCCTCCAGCC
GCCCAGCCAGTGCATGGCCGGACAGACTGGGCTTCCAAGTACGCATCTCGGCGAACGCGTACGCGGCCGC
TCGAGCAGAAACTCATCTCAGAAGAGGATCTGGCAGCAAATGATATCCTGGATTACAAGGATGACGACGA
TAAGGTTTAAACGGCCGGCCGCGGTCATAGCTGTTTCCTGAACAGATCCCGGGTGGCATCCCTGTGACCC
CTCCCCAGTGCCTCTCCTGGCCCTGGAAGTTGCCACTCCAGTGCCCACCAGCCTTGTCCTAATAAAATTA
AGTTGCATCATTTTGTCTGACTAGGTGTCCTTCTATAATATTATGGGGTGGAGGGGGGTGGTATGGAGCA
AGGGGCAAGTTGGGAAGACAACCTGTAGGGCCTGCGGGGTCTATTGGGAACCAAGCTGGAGTGCAGTGGC
ACAATCTTGGCTCACTGCAATCTCCGCCTCCTGGGTTCAAGCGATTCTCCTGCCTCAGCCTCCCGAGTTG
TTGGGATTCCAGGCATGCATGACCAGGCTCAGCTAATTTTTGTTTTTTTGGTAGAGACGGGGTTTCACCA
TATTGGCCAGGCTGGTCTCCAACTCCTAATCTCAGGTGATCTACCCACCTTGGCCTCCCAAATTGCTGGG
ATTACAGGCGTGAACCACTGCTCCCTTCCCTGTCCTTCTGATTTTAAAATAACTATACCAGCAGGAGGAC
GTCCAGACACAGCATAGGCTACCTGGCCATGCCCAACCGGTGGGACATTTGAGTTGCTTGCTTGGCACTG
TCCTCTCATGCGTTGGGTCCACTCAGTAGATGCCTGTTGAATTGGGTACGCGGCCAGCGGCGAGCGGTAT
CAGCTCACTCAAAGGCGGTAATACGGTTATCCACAGAATCAGGGGATAACGCAGGAAAGAACATGTGAGC
AAAAGGCCAGCAAAAGGCCAGGAACCGTAAAAAGGCCGCGTTGCTGGCGTTTTTCCATAGGCTCCGCCCC
CCTGACGAGCATCACAAAAATCGACGCTCAAGTCAGAGGTGGCGAAACCCGACAGGACTATAAAGATACC
AGGCGTTTCCCCCTGGAAGCTCCCTCGTGCGCTCTCCTGTTCCGACCCTGCCGCTTACCGGATACCTGTC
CGCCTTTCTCCCTTCGGGAAGCGTGGCGCTTTCTCATAGCTCACGCTGTAGGTATCTCAGTTCGGTGTAG
GTCGTTCGCTCCAAGCTGGGCTGTGTGCACGAACCCCCCGTTCAGCCCGACCGCTGCGCCTTATCCGGTA
ACTATCGTCTTGAGTCCAACCCGGTAAGACACGACTTATCGCCACTGGCAGCAGCCACTGGTAACAGGAT
TAGCAGAGCGAGGTATGTAGGCGGTGCTACAGAGTTCTTGAAGTGGTGGCCTAACTACGGCTACACTAGA
AGAACAGTATTTGGTATCTGCGCTCTGCTGAAGCCAGTTACCTTCGGAAAAAGAGTTGGTAGCTCTTGAT
CCGGCAAACAAACCACCGCTGGTAGCGGTGGTTTTTTTGTTTGCAAGCAGCAGATTACGCGCAGAAAAAA
AGGATCTCAAGAAGATCCTTTGATCTTTTCTACGGGGTCTGACGCTCAGTGGAACGAAAACTCACGTTAA
GGGATTTTGGTCATGAGATTATCAAAAAGGATCTTCACCTAGATCCTTTTAAATTAAAAATGAAGTTTTA
AATCAATCTAAAGTATATATGAGTAACCTGAGGCTATGGCAGGGCCTGCCGCCCCGACGTTGGCTGCGAG
CCCTGGGCCTTCACCCGAACTTGGGGGGTGGGGTGGGGAAAAGGAAGAAACGCGGGCGTATTGGCCCCAA
TGGGGTCTCGGTGGGGTATCGACAGAGTGCCAGCCCTGGGACCGAACCCCGCGTTTATGAACAAACGACC
CAACACCGTGCGTTTTATTCTGTCTTTTTATTGCCGTCATAGCGCGGGTTCCTTCCGGTATTGTCTCCTT
CCGTGTTTCAGTTAGCCTCCCCCTAGGGTGGGCGAAGAACTCCAGCATGAGATCCCCGCGCTGGAGGATC
ATCCAGCCGGCGTCCCGGAAAACGATTCCGAAGCCCAACCTTTCATAGAAGGCGGCGGTGGAATCGAAAT
CTCGTGATGGCAGGTTGGGCGTCGCTTGGTCGGTCATTTCGAACCCCAGAGTCCCGCTCAGAAGAACTCG
TCAAGAAGGCGATAGAAGGCGATGCGCTGCGAATCGGGAGCGGCGATACCGTAAAGCACGAGGAAGCGGT
CAGCCCATTCGCCGCCAAGCTCTTCAGCAATATCACGGGTAGCCAACGCTATGTCCTGATAGCGATCCGC
CACACCCAGCCGGCCACAGTCGATGAATCCAGAAAAGCGGCCATTTTCCACCATGATATTCGGCAAGCAG
GCATCGCCATGGGTCACGACGAGATCCTCGCCGTCGGGCATGCTCGCCTTGAGCCTGGCGAACAGTTCGG
CTGGCGCGAGCCCCTGATGCTCTTCGTCCAGATCATCCTGATCGACAAGACCGGCTTCCATCCGAGTACG
TGCTCGCTCGATGCGATGTTTCGCTTGGTGGTCGAATGGGCAGGTAGCCGGATCAAGCGTATGCAGCCGC
CGCATTGCATCAGCCATGATGGATACTTTCTCGGCAGGAGCAAGGTGAGATGACAGGAGATCCTGCCCCG
GCACTTCGCCCAATAGCAGCCAGTCCCTTCCCGCTTCAGTGACAACGTCGAGCACAGCTGCGCAAGGAAC
GCCCGTCGTGGCCAGCCACGATAGCCGCGCTGCCTCGTCTTGCAGTTCATTCAGGGCACCGGACAGGTCG
GTCTTGACAAAAAGAACCGGGCGCCCCTGCGCTGACAGCCGGAACACGGCGGCATCAGAGCAGCCGATTG
TCTGTTGTGCCCAGTCATAGCCGAATAGCCTCTCCACCCAAGCGGCCGGAGAACCTGCGTGCAATCCATC
TTGTTCAATCATGCGAAACGATCCTCATCCTGTCTCTTGATCGATCTTTGCAAAAGCCTAGGCCTCCAAA
AAAGCCTCCTCACTACTTCTGGAATAGCTCAGAGGCCGAGGCGGCCTCGGCCTCTGCATAAATAAAAAAA
ATTAGTCAGCCATGGGGCGGAGAATGGGCGGAACTGGGCGGAGTTAGGGGCGGGATGGGCGGAGTTAGGG
GCGGGACTATGGTTGCTGACTAATTGAGATGCATGCTTTGCATACTTCTGCCTGCTGGGGAGCCTGGGGA
CTTTCCACACCTGGTTGCTGACTAATTGAGATGCATGCTTTGCATACTTCTGCCTGCTGGGGAGCCTGGG
GACTTTCCACACCCTAACTGACACACATTCCACAGCTGGTTCTTTCCGCCTCAGGACTCTTCCTTTTTCA
ATATTATTGAAGCATTTATCAGGGTTATTGTCTCATGAGCGGATACATATTTGAATGTATTTAGAAAAAT
AAACAAATAGGGGTTCCGCGCACATTTCCCCGAAAAGTGCCACCTG
[124 nt withheld, positions 6347-6470]
C
[91 nt withheld, positions 6472-6562]
A
[49 nt withheld, positions 6564-6612]
CCTTTGACGTTGGAGTCCACGTTCTTT
[37 nt withheld, positions 6640-6676]
ACCCTATCTCGGTCTATTCTTTTGATTTATAAGGGATTTTGCCGATTTCGGCCTATTGGTTAAAAAATGA
GCTGATTTAACAAAAATTTAACGCGAATTTT
Features (pLannotate 1.2.2; 16 found; start..end, strand, type, name):
      1..25      +  rep_origin     M13 ori (fragment): M13 bacteriophage origin of replication; arrow indicates direction of (+) strand synthesis
     29..183     -  CDS            lacZα (fragment): LacZα fragment of β-galactosidase; lacZ fragment
    343..722     +  enhancer       CMV enhancer: human cytomegalovirus immediate early enhancer
    724..923     +  promoter       CMV promoter: human cytomegalovirus (CMV) immediate early promoter
    952..970     +  promoter       T7 promoter: promoter for bacteriophage T7 RNA polymerase
   1029..2924    +  CDS            CILK1: CILK1_HUMAN - Also known as ICK, KIAA0936. Experimental evidence at protein level: Swiss-Prot protein existence level 1. Required for ciliogenesis (PubMed:24797473). Phosphorylates KIF3A (By similarity). Involved in the control of ciliary length (PubMed:24853502). Regulates the ciliary localization of SHH pathway components as well as the localization of IFT components at ciliary tips (By similarity). May play a key role in the development of multiple organ systems and particularly in cardiac development (By similarity). Regulates intraflagellar transport (IFT) speed and negatively regulates c
   2991..3015    +  CDS            3xFLAG (fragment): three tandem FLAG® epitope tags
   3061..3683    +  polyA_signal   hGH poly(A) signal: human growth hormone polyadenylation signal
   3832..4420    -  rep_origin     ori: high-copy-number ColE1/pMB1/pBR322/pUC origin of replication
   4642..4658    +  polyA_signal   bGH poly(A) signal (fragment): bovine growth hormone polyadenylation signal
   4749..4796    -  polyA_signal   HSV TK poly(A) signal: herpes simplex virus thymidine kinase polyadenylation signal (Cole and Stacy, 1985)
   4855..5007    -  CDS            ble (fragment): BLE_KLEPN - Experimental evidence at protein level: Swiss-Prot protein existence level 1. Binding protein with a strong affinity to the bleomycin family of antibiotics. Binds to CL990; an antimitotic-antibiotic compound. From Klebsiella pneumoniae.
   5028..5822    -  CDS            NeoR/KanR: aminoglycoside phosphotransferase from Tn5; aph(3')-II (or nptII); confers resistance to neomycin, kanamycin, and G418 (Geneticin®)
   5857..6214    -  promoter       SV40 promoter: SV40 enhancer and early promoter
   6216..6320    -  promoter       AmpR promoter: bla
   6347..6775    +  rep_origin     f1 ori (sequence partly withheld): f1 bacteriophage origin of replication; arrow indicates direction of (+) strand synthesis
