[The description below was written by a language model from this plasmid's Addgene catalogue record and pLannotate feature annotations shown in this document.]
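Description:
CILK1-R272Q is a mammalian expression plasmid built on the commercial pCMV6-Entry backbone. It carries the human CILK1 coding sequence (ciliogenesis-associated kinase 1, formerly called ICK or MRK) with an arginine-to-glutamine substitution at residue 272. The sequenced plasmid is about 6.8 kb. The open reading frame sits downstream of the human cytomegalovirus immediate-early enhancer and promoter, which drive strong constitutive transcription in transfected mammalian cells. A T7 promoter lies between the CMV promoter and the insert and could support in vitro transcription. The catalogue entry lists a C-terminal Myc-FLAG tag. The annotation software picked up only a short FLAG-type match just after the CILK1 reading frame and did not call the Myc epitope separately. Transcripts are terminated by a human growth hormone polyadenylation signal.

In bacteria, the plasmid replicates from a high-copy ColE1/pUC-type origin and is selected with kanamycin. The Tn5 NeoR/KanR gene is preceded by both a bacterial (bla-type) promoter and the SV40 early promoter and is followed by an HSV TK polyadenylation signal. The same marker can therefore provide G418 selection in mammalian cells. An f1 origin is also present, along with small backbone remnants (fragments of lacZα, ble, an M13 origin and a bGH poly(A) signal) that have no evident functional role.

The stated purpose is expression of this mutant CILK1 variant. According to the feature annotation, wild-type CILK1 is required for ciliogenesis, controls ciliary length and intraflagellar transport, and regulates the ciliary localization of hedgehog pathway components. The associated publication concerns inactivating ICK mutation, impaired hedgehog signalling and short rib-polydactyly syndrome. The record does not itself describe the functional effect of R272Q. The epitope tag allows the expressed protein to be detected or immunoprecipitated for comparison with the wild-type kinase.
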