Addgene plasmid #214911: CILK1-R272Q
Purpose: expression of the mutant variant of CILK1
Depositing lab: Pavel Krejčí. Depositing organization: Masaryk University. Publication: An inactivating mutation in intestinal cell kinase, ICK, impairs hedgehog signalling and causes short rib-polydactyly syndrome. Paige Taylor S, Kunova Bosakova M, Varecha M, Balek L, Barta T, Trantirek L, Jelinkova I, Duran I, Vesela I, Forlenza KN, Martin JH, Hampl A, Bamshad M, Nickerson D, Jaworski ML, Song J, Ko HW, Cohn DH, Krakow D, Krejci P. Hum Mol Genet. 2016 Sep 15;25(18):3998-4011. doi: 10.1093/hmg/ddw240. Epub 2016 Jul 27. PubMed 27466187.
Backbone
  Vector backbone: pCMV6-Entry
  Backbone manufacturer: Origene
  Vector type: Mammalian Expression
Growth in bacteria
  Bacterial resistance: Kanamycin, 50 μg/mL
  Growth temperature: 37°C
  Growth strain: DH5alpha
  Copy number: High Copy
Gene/Insert
  Gene/Insert name: CILK1 (alt names: ICK; MRK)
  Species: H. sapiens (human)
  Mutation: R272Q substitution
  Entrez Gene: CILK1 (a.k.a. ECO, EJM10, ICK, LCK2, MRK, hICK)
  Promoter: CMV
  Tag / fusion protein: Myc-FLAG (C terminal on insert)
  Cloning method: Unknown
Terms and licenses: Academic/Nonprofit Terms; Industry Terms: Not Available to Industry
How to cite: CILK1-R272Q was a gift from Pavel Krejčí (Addgene plasmid # 214911 ; http://n2t.net/addgene:214911 ; RRID:Addgene_214911)
